Addgene plasmid #199030: pGLEL_5 [CF]
Purpose: Odd assembly end-linker
Depositing lab: Charlie Gilbert & Nili Ostrov & Cultivarium Tools. Depositing organization: Cultivarium, Convergent Research. Publication: A scalable framework for high-throughput identification of functional origins of replication in non-model bacteria. Gilbert C, Brumwell SL, Crits-Christoph A, Kang SC, Martin-Moldes Z, Alsharif W, Esmurria A, Nguyen M-A, Lee HH, Ostrov N. bioRxiv 2023.05.19.541510 10.1101/2023.05.19.541510.
Backbone
  Vector backbone: n/a
  Vector type: Synthetic Biology
Growth in bacteria
  Bacterial resistance: Chloramphenicol, 25 μg/mL
  Growth temperature: 37°C
  Growth strain: E. coli Zymo 10B
  Copy number: High Copy
Gene/Insert
  Gene/Insert name: CF linker
  Species: Synthetic
  Cloning method: Unknown
Terms and licenses: Academic/Nonprofit Terms; Industry Terms: Not Available to Industry
How to cite: pGLEL_5 [CF] was a gift from Charlie Gilbert & Nili Ostrov & Cultivarium Tools (Addgene plasmid # 199030 ; http://n2t.net/addgene:199030 ; RRID:Addgene_199030)
