[The description below was written by a language model from this plasmid's Addgene catalogue record and pLannotate feature annotations shown in this document.]
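Description:
pGLEL_5 [CF] is a small (about 2.3 kb) synthetic-biology part plasmid that carries a short synthetic "CF linker" and is described in its record as an odd assembly end-linker. It belongs to a modular cloning toolkit deposited alongside work on high-throughput identification of functional origins of replication in non-model bacteria. In hierarchical DNA assembly schemes of this type, end-linkers are short adapter parts that close out an assembly by bridging the last payload part to the destination vector. The "odd" designation presumably marks the assembly level or round in which this linker is used, and "CF" presumably names the pair of junctions it connects, but the record does not define either term. The cloning method, the enzymes involved and the backbone name are also not stated.

The annotated features are almost entirely housekeeping elements for propagation in E. coli. A high-copy ColE1/pUC-type origin drives replication, and a chloramphenicol acetyltransferase (cat) gene, expressed from its native cat promoter and followed by the phage lambda t0 terminator, provides chloramphenicol selection. The only other annotations are a partial lac operator and a short lacZα fragment. These are most likely remnants of a lacZα screening cassette or cloning site in the parent vector rather than functional elements, since neither is complete. The linker itself is not picked up as a feature, as expected for a short custom synthetic sequence, so its position and composition cannot be described from the table. No expression cassette, reporter or tag is present, and the plasmid serves purely as a storage and donor vector for the linker part.
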