Features (pLannotate 1.2.2; 6 found; start..end, strand, type, name):
    379..394     -  protein_bind   lac operator (fragment): The lac repressor binds to the lac operator to inhibit transcription in E. coli. This inhibition can be relieved by adding lactose or isopropyl-β-D-thiogalactopyranoside (IPTG). lac repressor encoded by lacI
    545..1133    -  rep_origin     ori: high-copy-number ColE1/pMB1/pBR322/pUC origin of replication
   1266..1360    -  terminator     lambda t0 terminator: transcription terminator from phage lambda
   1384..2040    -  CDS            cat: CAT_ECOLX - Experimental evidence at protein level: Swiss-Prot protein existence level 1. This enzyme is an effector of chloramphenicol resistance in bacteria. From Escherichia coli. This protein is used as a marker in many commonly used cloning vectors, such as pACYC184.
   2041..2143    -  promoter       cat promoter: promoter of the E. coli cat gene encoding chloramphenicol acetyltransferase
   2218..2261    -  CDS            lacZα (fragment): LacZα fragment of β-galactosidase; lacZ fragment
>Addgene plasmid #199030 | pGLEL_5 [CF] | addgene full sequence | sequence record 397965 | Addgene NGS Result
AGCGCATATAAACAGAGAAATGGGCGAATGAACCTATTCGTACCGTATCGAAGAATAGCCTCGCGGAGGC
ATGTGCCATGCTAGCGTGCGGGGCACTCTAGTTATGCATATGGTCCACAGGACACTCGTCGCTTTCGGAT
TTGCCCTCTATGTGGCGGTTTTCAGGCACACTTATGCTCAGCACCGTTTAAACCAGACCGACACTAGATC
TATAAGGTCCGCCATGCAGACGAGTGGGTCTCAAATGCTCGTTCGCTGCCACCTAAGAATACTCTACGGT
CACATACCGCTTGAGACCCAAGGCTAGGTGGAGGCTCAGTGATGATAAGTCTGCGATGGTGGATGCATGT
GTCATGGTCATAGCTGTTTCCTGTGTGAAATTGTTATCCGCTCAGAGGGCACAATCCTATTCCGCGCTAT
CCGACAATCTCCAAGACATTAGGTGGAGTTCAGTTCGGCGTATGGCATATGTCGCTGGAAAGAACATGTG
AGCAAAAGGCCAGCAAAAGGCCAGGAACCGTAAAAAGGCCGCGTTGCTGGCGTTTTTCCATAGGCTCCGC
CCCCCTGACGAGCATCACAAAAATCGACGCTCAAGTCAGAGGTGGCGAAACCCGACAGGACTATAAAGAT
ACCAGGCGTTTCCCCCTGGAAGCTCCCTCGTGCGCTCTCCTGTTCCGACCCTGCCGCTTACCGGATACCT
GTCCGCCTTTCTCCCTTCGGGAAGCGTGGCGCTTTCTCATAGCTCACGCTGTAGGTATCTCAGTTCGGTG
TAGGTCGTTCGCTCCAAGCTGGGCTGTGTGCACGAACCCCCCGTTCAGCCCGACCGCTGCGCCTTATCCG
GTAACTATCGTCTTGAGTCCAACCCGGTAAGACACGACTTATCGCCACTGGCAGCAGCCACTGGTAACAG
GATTAGCAGAGCGAGGTATGTAGGCGGTGCTACAGAGTTCTTGAAGTGGTGGCCTAACTACGGCTACACT
AGAAGAACAGTATTTGGTATCTGCGCTCTGCTGAAGCCAGTTACCTTCGGAAAAAGAGTTGGTAGCTCTT
GATCCGGCAAACAAACCACCGCTGGTAGCGGTGGTTTTTTTGTTTGCAAGCAGCAGATTACGCGCAGAAA
AAAAGGATCTCAAGAAGATCCTTTGATCTTTTCTACGGGGTCTGACGCTCTATTCAACAAAGCCGCCGTC
CCGTCAAGTCAGCGTAAATGGGTAGGGGGCTTCAAATCGTCCCCCCATACGATATAAGTTGTTACTAGTG
CTTGGATTCTCACCAATAAAAAACGCCCGGCGGCAACCGAGCGTTCTGAACAAATCCAGATGGAGTTCTG
AGGTCATTACTGGATCTATCAACAGGAGTCCAAGCGAGCTCGATATCAAATTACGCCCCGCCCTGCCACT
CATCGCAGTACTGTTGTAATTCATTAAGCATTCTGCCGACATGGAAGCCATCACAAACGGCATGATGAAC
CTGAATCGCCAGCGGCATCAGCACCTTGTCGCCTTGCGTATAATATTTGCCCATGGTGAAAACGGGGGCG
AAGAAGTTGTCCATATTGGCCACGTTTAAATCAAAACTGGTGAAACTCACCCAGGGATTGGCTGAGACGA
AAAACATATTCTCAATAAACCCTTTAGGGAAATAGGCCAGGTTTTCACCGTAACACGCCACATCTTGCGA
ATATATGTGTAGAAACTGCCGGAAATCGTCGTGGTATTCACTCCAGAGCGATGAAAACGTTTCAGTTTGC
TCATGGAAAACGGTGTAACAAGGGTGAACACTATCCCATATCACCAGCTCACCGTCTTTCATTGCCATAC
GAAATTCCGGATGAGCATTCATCAGGCGGGCAAGAATGTGAATAAAGGCCGGATAAAACTTGTGCTTATT
TTTCTTTACGGTCTTTAAAAAGGCCGTAATATCCAGCTGAACGGTCTGGTTATAGGTACATTGAGCAACT
GACTGAAATGCCTCAAAATGTTCTTTACGATGCCATTGGGATATATCAACGGTGGTATATCCAGTGATTT
TTTTCTCCATTTTAGCTTCCTTAGCTCCTGAAAATCTCGATAACTCAAAAAATACGCCCGGTAGTGATCT
TATTTCATTATGGTGAAAGTTGGAACCTCTTACGTGCCGATCAACGTCTCATTGATACCTGAAACAAAAC
CCATCGTACGGCCAAGGAAGTCTCCAATAACTGTGATCCACCACAAGCGCCAGGGTTTTCCCAGTCACGA
CGTTGTAAAACGACGGCCAGTCATGCATAATCCGCACGCATCTGGAATAAGGAAGTGCCATTCCGCCTGA
CCT
